>Addgene plasmid #79925 | pCMV-EPN-10 | addgene partial sequence | sequence record 162324 | CMV-F 5'-CGCAAATGGGCGGTAGGCGTG-3'
TCTCTGGCTAACTAGAGAACCCACTGCTTACTGGCTTATCGAAATTAATACGACTCACTATAGGGAGACC
CAAGCTGGCTAGCGTTTAAACGGGCCCTCTAGAATTATCGATCCGGAGGTACCATGGATTGTTTGTGTAT
CGTTACCACCAAGAAGTACCGTGGTTCTAAATCTGGCTCCGGCTCTGACTCTGGTAGCAAGATCGAAGAG
CTGTTCAAGAAACACAAGATCGTTGCCGTGCTGCGTGCCAATAGTGTGGAAGAAGCGAAAAAGAAAGCGC
TGGCGGTTTTCCTGGGCGGCGTTCATCTGATTGAAATTACCTTTACCGTGCCGGATGCGGATACCGTGAT
TAAGGAACTGAGCTTTCTGAAGGAAATGGGCGCGATTATTGGTGCGGGCACCGTGACCAGCGTGGAGCAG
TGCCGTAAAGCGGTGGAAAGTGGCGCCGAATTCATTGTGAGTCCGCACCTGGACGAGGAAATTAGCCAAT
TTTGCAAGGAGAAGGGTGTGTTCTATATGCCAGGCGTTATGACCCCGACCGAACTGGTGAAAGCCATGAA
ACTGGGCCATACCATCTTAAAACTGTTTCCGGGTGAGGTGGTGGGTCCGCAGTTTGTTAAAGCGATGAAA
GGTCCGTTTCCGAATGTGAAATTTGTGCCAACCGGCGGTGTTAATCTGGACAATGTGTGCGAATGGTTCA
AAGCGGGCGTGCTGGCCGTGGGCGTGGGCAGCGCGTTAGTGAAAGGCACCCCGGTGGAAGTGGCGGAAAA
GGCCAAGGCGTTCGTTGAGAAGATTCGTGGCTGCACCGAACAGAAACTGATTAGCGAAGAAGATCTGCAG
TCTCGTCCGGAACCGACCGCACCGCCGGAAGAATCTTTCCGTTCTGGTGTTGAAACCACCACGCCACCGC
AAAAACAGGAGCCGATCGACAAAGAACTGTACCCGCTGACCTCTCTGCGTTCTCTGTTCGGTAACGACCC
GTCTTCTCAGTG
