>Addgene plasmid #79925 | pCMV-EPN-10 | addgene partial sequence | sequence record 162325 | Bglob-pA-R 5'-ttttggcagagggaaaaaga-3'
GACGGGTCGTTACCGAACAGAGAACGCAGAGAGGTCAGCGGGTACAGTTCTTTGTCGATCGGCTCCTGTT
TTTGCGGTGGCGTGGTGGTTTCAACACCAGAACGGAAAGATTCTTCCGGCGGTGCGGTCGGTTCCGGACG
AGACTGCAGATCTTCTTCGCTAATCAGTTTCTGTTCGGTGCAGCCACGAATCTTCTCAACGAACGCCTTG
GCCTTTTCCGCCACTTCCACCGGGGTGCCTTTCACTAACGCGCTGCCCACGCCCACGGCCAGCACGCCCG
CTTTGAACCATTCGCACACATTGTCCAGATTAACACCGCCGGTTGGCACAAATTTCACATTCGGAAACGG
ACCTTTCATCGCTTTAACAAACTGCGGACCCACCACCTCACCCGGAAACAGTTTTAAGATGGTATGGCCC
AGTTTCATGGCTTTCACCAGTTCGGTCGGGGTCATAACGCCTGGCATATAGAACACACCCTTCTCCTTGC
AAAATTGGCTAATTTCCTCGTCCAGGTGCGGACTCACAATGAATTCGGCGCCACTTTCCACCGCTTTACG
GCACTGCTCCACGCTGGTCACGGTGCCCGCACCAATAATCGCGCCCATTTCCTTCAGAAAGCTCAGTTCC
TTAATCACGGTATCCGCATCCGGCACGGTAAAGGTAATTTCAATCAGATGAACGCCGCCCAGGAAAACCG
CCAGCGCTTTCTTTTTCGCTTCTTCCACACTATTGGCACGCAGCACGGCAACGATCTTGTGTTTCTTGAA
CAGCTCTTCGATCTTGCTACCAGAGTCAGAGCCGGAGCCAGATTTAGAACCACGGTACTTCTTGGTGGTA
ACGATACACAAACAATCCATGGTACCTCCGGATCGATAATTCTAGAGGGCCCGTTTAAACGCTAGCCAGC
TTGGGTCTCCCTATAGTGAGTCGTATTAATTTCGATAAGCCAGTAAGCAGTGG
