>Addgene plasmid #79925 | pCMV-EPN-10 | depositor partial sequence | sequence record 162326 | EPN-10
CTAGAATTATCGATCCGGAGGTACCATGGATTGTTTGTGTATCGTTACCACCAAGAAGTACCGTGGTTCT
AAATCTGGCTCCGGCTCTGACTCTGGTAGCAAGATCGAAGAGCTGTTCAAGAAACACAAGATCGTTGCCG
TGCTGCGTGCCAATAGTGTGGAAGAAGCGAAAAAGAAAGCGCTGGCGGTTTTCCTGGGCGGCGTTCATCT
GATTGAAATTACCTTTACCGTGCCGGATGCGGATACCGTGATTAAGGAACTGAGCTTTCTGAAGGAAATG
GGCGCGATTATTGGTGCGGGCACCGTGACCAGCGTGGAGCAGTGCCGTAAAGCGGTGGAAAGTGGCGCCG
AATTCATTGTGAGTCCGCACCTGGACGAGGAAATTAGCCAATTTTGCAAGGAGAAGGGTGTGTTCTATAT
GCCAGGCGTTATGACCCCGACCGAACTGGTGAAAGCCATGAAACTGGGCCATACCATCTTAAAACTGTTT
CCGGGTGAGGTGGTGGGTCCGCAGTTTGTTAAAGCGATGAAAGGTCCGTTTCCGAATGTGAAATTTGTGC
CAACCGGCGGTGTTAATCTGGACAATGTGTGCGAATGGTTCAAAGCGGGCGTGCTGGCCGTGGGCGTGGG
CAGCGCGTTAGTGAAAGGCACCCCGGTGGAAGTGGCGGAAAAGGCCAAGGCGTTCGTTGAGAAGATTCGT
GGCTGCACCGAACAGAAACTGATTAGCGAAGAAGATCTGCAGTCTCGTCCGGAACCGACCGCACCGCCGG
AAGAATCTTTCCGTTCTGGTGTTGAAACCACCACGCCACCGCAAAAACAGGAGCCGATCGACAAAGAACT
GTACCCGCTGACCTCTCTGCGTTCTCTGTTCGGTAACGACCCGTCTTCTCAGTGACTCGAGAAGCTTGCT
AGCAGATCTT
