[The description below was written by a language model from this plasmid's Addgene catalogue record.]
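Description:
pCMV-EPN-10 is a mammalian expression plasmid built on a pCMV backbone (5443 bp without insert), with the coding sequence cloned between the KpnI and XhoI sites. The backbone name implies transcription from a cytomegalovirus promoter, although the record gives no feature table listing the promoter, polyadenylation signal or origins of replication. The plasmid is maintained in E. coli as a high-copy construct under ampicillin selection. It also carries a neomycin resistance marker, so transfected mammalian cells can be selected with G418. The catalogue lists it as both a mammalian and a bacterial expression vector.

The insert, EPN-10, is one of a series of designed "enveloped protein nanocage" constructs. The purpose field gives its modular architecture as Palm4-12GS-I3-01-myc-Late1. Reading the names, Palm4 appears to be an N-terminal palmitoylation-type membrane-binding motif, and 12GS is presumably a flexible glycine-serine linker, probably of twelve residues. I3-01 is a computationally designed self-assembling protein that forms an icosahedral nanocage, and myc is an epitope tag for detection. Late1 appears to be a viral late-domain-type element, a class of motif that recruits the cellular ESCRT machinery for membrane scission. The record does not define these modules further, so their exact sequences and origins are not stated.

According to the associated publication title, such designed proteins induce the formation of nanocage-containing extracellular vesicles. Combining membrane binding, self-assembly and ESCRT recruitment in one polypeptide would be expected to drive its release from cells inside vesicles. The construct is therefore suited to transfecting mammalian cells to study or produce these enveloped nanocages, and to comparing how different membrane-anchor and late-domain modules affect release.
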