Addgene plasmid #79925: pCMV-EPN-10
Purpose: Palm4-12GS-I3-01-myc-Late1
Depositing lab: Neil King. Depositing organization: University of Washington. Publication: Designed proteins induce the formation of nanocage-containing extracellular vesicles. Votteler J, Ogohara C, Yi S, Hsia Y, Nattermann U, Belnap DM, King NP, Sundquist WI. Nature. 2016 Dec 8;540(7632):292-295. doi: 10.1038/nature20607. Epub 2016 Nov 30. PubMed 27919066.
Backbone
  Vector backbone: pCMV
  Backbone size w/o insert (bp): 5443
  Modifications to backbone: Inserts were cloned into the Kpn1 and Xho1 sites
  Vector type: Mammalian Expression, Bacterial Expression
  Selectable markers: Neomycin (select with G418)
Growth in bacteria
  Bacterial resistance: Ampicillin, 100 μg/mL
  Growth temperature: 37°C
  Growth strain: DH5alpha
  Copy number: High Copy
Gene/Insert
  Gene/Insert name: EPN-10
Terms and licenses: Academic/Nonprofit Terms; Industry Terms: Not Available to Industry
How to cite: pCMV-EPN-10 was a gift from Neil King (Addgene plasmid # 79925 ; http://n2t.net/addgene:79925 ; RRID:Addgene_79925)
